>Addgene plasmid #60612 | pPB-CAG-rtTA-IN | depositor full sequence | sequence record 97537 | pPB-CAG-rtTA-IN sequence 7386 bps
CTAAATTGTAAGCGTTAATATTTTGTTAAAATTCGCGTTAAATTTTTGTTAAATCAGCTCATTTTTTAAC
CAATAGGCCGAAATCGGCAAAATCCCTTATAAATCAAAAGAATAGACCGAGATAGGGT
[37 nt withheld, positions 129-165]
AAAGAACGTGGACTCCAACGTCAAAGG
[49 nt withheld, positions 193-241]
T
[91 nt withheld, positions 243-333]
G
[124 nt withheld, positions 335-458]
CCCATTCGCCATTCAGGCTGCGCAACTGTTGGGAAGGGCGATCGGTGCGGGCCTCTTCGCTATTACGCCA
GCTGGCGAAAGGGGGATGTGCTGCAAGGCGATTAAGTTGGGTAACGCCAGGGTTTTCCCAGTCACGACGT
TGTAAAACGACGGCCAGTGAATTGTAATACGACTCACTATAGGGCGAATTGGGTACCTTAACCCTAGAAA
GATAGTCTGCGTAAAATTGACGCATGCATTCTTGAAATATTGCTCTCTCTTTCTAAATAGCGCGAATCCG
TCGCTGTGCATTTAGGACATCTCAGTCGCCGCTTGGAGCTCCCGTGAGGCGTGCTTGTCAATGCGGTAAG
TGTCACTGATTTTGAACTATAACGACCGCGTGAGTCAAAATGACGCATGATTATCTTTTACGTGACTTTT
AAGATTTAACTCATACGATAATTATATTGTTATTTCATGTTCTACTTACGTGATAACTTATTATATATAT
ATTTTCTTGTTATAGATATCGTCGACATTGATTATTGACTAGCTAGTTATTAATAGTAATCAATTACGGG
GTCATTAGTTCATAGCCCATATATGGAGTTCCGCGTTACATAACTTACGGTAAATGGCCCGCCTGGCTGA
CCGCCCAACGACCCCCGCCCATTGACGTCAATAATGACGTATGTTCCCATAGTAACGCCAATAGGGACTT
TCCATTGACGTCAATGGGTGGAGTATTTACGGTAAACTGCCCACTTGGCAGTACATCAAGTGTATCATAT
GCCAAGTACGCCCCCTATTGACGTCAATGACGGTAAATGGCCCGCCTGGCATTATGCCCAGTACATGACC
TTATGGGACTTTCCTACTTGGCAGTACATCTACGTATTAGTCATCGCTATTACCATGATGGTCGAGGTGA
GCCCCACGTTCTGCTTCACTCTCCCCATCTCCCCCCCCTCCCCACCCCCAATTTTGTATTTATTTATTTT
TTAATTATTTTGTGCAGCGATGGGGGCGGGGGGGGGGGGGGGGCGCGCGCCAGGCGGGGCGGGGCGGGGC
GAGGGGCGGGGCGGGGCGAGGCGGAGAGGTGCGGCGGCAGCCAATCAGAGCGGCGCGCTCCGAAAGTTTC
CTTTTATGGCGAGGCGGCGGCGGCGGCGGCCCTATAAAAAGCGAAGCGCGCGGCGGGCGGGAGTCGCTGC
GCGCTGCCTTCGCCCCGTGCCCCGCTCCGCCGCCGCCTCGCGCCGCCCGCCCCGGCTCTGACTGACCGCG
TTACTCCCACAGGTGAGCGGGCGGGACGGCCCTTCTCCTCCGGGCTGTAATTAGCGCTTGGTTTAATGAC
GGCTTGTTTCTTTTCTGTGGCTGCGTGAAAGCCTTGAGGGGCTCCGGGAGGGCCCTTTGTGCGGGGGGAG
CGGCTCGGGGGGTGCGTGCGTGTGTGTGTGCGTGGGGAGCGCCGCGTGCGGCTCCGCGCTGCCCGGCGGC
TGTGAGCGCTGCGGGCGCGGCGCGGGGCTTTGTGCGCTCCGCAGTGTGCGCGAGGGGAGCGCGGCCGGGG
GCGGTGCCCCGCGGTGCGGGGGGGGCTGCGAGGGGAACAAAGGCTGCGTGCGGGGTGTGTGCGTGGGGGG
GTGAGCAGGGGGTGTGGGCGCGTCGGTCGGGCTGCAACCCCCCCTGCACCCCCCTCCCCGAGTTGCTGAG
CACGGCCCGGCTTCGGGTGCGGGGCTCCGTACGGGGCGTGGCGCGGGGCTCGCCGTGCCGGGCGGGGGGT
GGCGGCAGGTGGGGGTGCCGGGCGGGGCGGGGCCGCCTCGGGCCGGGGAGGGCTCGGGGGAGGGGCGCGG
CGGCCCCCGGAGCGCCGGCGGCTGTCGAGGCGCGGCGAGCCGCAGCCATTGCCTTTTATGGTAATCGTGC
GAGAGGGCGCAGGGACTTCCTTTGTCCCAAATCTGTGCGGAGCCGAAATCTGGGAGGCGCCGCCGCACCC
CCTCTAGCGGGCGCGGGGCGAAGCGGTGCGGCGCCGGCAGGAAGGAAATGGGCGGGGAGGGCCTTCGTGC
GTCGCCGCGCCGCCGTCCCCTTCTCCCTCTCCAGCCTCGGGGCTGTCCGCGGGGGGACGGCTGCCTTCGG
GGGGGACGGGGCAGGGCGGGGTTCGGCTTCTGGCGTGTGACCGGCGGCTCTAGAGCCTCTGCTAACCATG
TTCATGCCTTCTTCTTTTTCCTACAGCTCCTGGGCAACGTGCTGGTTATTGTGCTGTCTCATCATTTTGG
CAAAGAATTCCTCGAGGCCACCATGTCTAGACTGGACAAGAGCAAAGTCATAAACGGCGCTCTGGAATTA
CTCAATGGAGTCGGTATCGAAGGCCTGACGACAAGGAAACTCGCTCAAAAGCTGGGAGTTGAGCAGCCTA
CCCTGTACTGGCACGTGAAGAACAAGCGGGCCCTGCTCGATGCCCTGCCAATCGAGATGCTGGACAGGCA
TCATACCCACTTCTGCCCCCTGGAAGGCGAGTCATGGCAAGACTTTCTGCGGAACAACGCCAAGTCATTC
CGCTGTGCTCTCCTCTCACATCGCGACGGGGCTAAAGTGCATCTCGGCACCCGCCCAACAGAGAAACAGT
ACGAAACCCTGGAAAATCAGCTCGCGTTCCTGTGTCAGCAAGGCTTCTCCCTGGAGAACGCACTGTACGC
TCTGTCCGCCGTGGGCCACTTTACACTGGGCTGCGTATTGGAGGAACAGGAGCATCAAGTAGCAAAAGAG
GAAAGAGAGACACCTACCACCGATTCTATGCCCCCACTTCTGAGACAAGCAATTGAGCTGTTCGACCGGC
AGGGAGCCGAACCTGCCTTCCTTTTCGGCCTGGAACTAATCATATGTGGCCTGGAGAAACAGCTAAAGTG
CGAAAGCGGCGGGCCGGCCGACGCCCTTGACGATTTTGACTTAGACATGCTCCCAGCCGATGCCCTTGAC
GACTTTGACCTTGATATGCTGCCTGCTGACGCTCTTGACGATTTTGACCTTGACATGCTCCCCGGGTAAG
CGGCCGCTCGATAAGCTTGATATCGAATTCCGCCCCTCTCCCTCCCCCCCCCCTAACGTTACTGGCCGAA
GCCGCTTGGAATAAGGCCGGTGTGCGTTTGTCTATATGTTATTTTCCACCATATTGCCGTCTTTTGGCAA
TGTGAGGGCCCGGAAACCTGGCCCTGTCTTCTTGACGAGCATTCCTAGGGGTCTTTCCCCTCTCGCCAAA
GGAATGCAAGGTCTGTTGAATGTCGTGAAGGAAGCAGTTCCTCTGGAAGCTTCTTGAAGACAAACAACGT
CTGTAGCGACCCTTTGCAGGCAGCGGAACCCCCCACCTGGCGACAGGTGCCTCTGCGGCCAAAAGCCACG
TGTATAAGATACACCTGCAAAGGCGGCACAACCCCAGTGCCACGTTGTGAGTTGGATAGTTGTGGAAAGA
GTCAAATGGCTCTCCTCAAGCGTATTCAACAAGGGGCTGAAGGATGCCCAGAAGGTACCCCATTGTATGG
GATCTGATCTGGGGCCTCGGTGCACATGCTTTACATGTGTTTAGTCGAGGTTAAAAAAACGTCTAGGCCC
CCCGAACCACGGGGACGTGGTTTTCCTTTGAAAAACACGATGATAATATGGCCACAACCATGATTGAACA
AGATGGATTGCACGCAGGTTCTCCGGCCGCTTGGGTGGAGAGGCTATTCGGCTATGACTGGGCACAACAG
ACAATCGGCTGCTCTGATGCCGCCGTGTTCCGGCTGTCAGCGCAGGGGCGCCCGGTTCTTTTTGTCAAGA
CCGACCTGTCCGGTGCCCTGAATGAACTGCAGGACGAGGCAGCGCGGCTATCGTGGCTGGCCACGACGGG
CGTTCCTTGCGCAGCTGTGCTCGACGTTGTCACTGAAGCGGGAAGGGACTGGCTGCTATTGGGCGAAGTG
CCGGGGCAGGATCTCCTGTCATCTCACCTTGCTCCTGCCGAGAAAGTATCCATCATGGCTGATGCAATGC
GGCGGCTGCATACGCTTGATCCGGCTACCTGCCCATTCGACCACCAAGCGAAACATCGCATCGAGCGAGC
ACGTACTCGGATGGAAGCCGGTCTTGTCGATCAGGATGATCTGGACGAAGAGCATCAGGGGCTCGCGCCA
GCCGAACTGTTCGCCAGGCTCAAGGCGCGCATGCCCGACGGCGAGGATCTCGTCGTGACCCATGGCGATG
CCTGCTTGCCGAATATCATGGTGGAAAATGGCCGCTTTTCTGGATTCATCGACTGTGGCCGGCTGGGTGT
GGCGGACCGCTATCAGGACATAGCGTTGGCTACCCGTGATATTGCTGAAGAGCTTGGCGGCGAATGGGCT
GACCGCTTCCTCGTGCTTTACGGTATCGCCGCTCCCGATTCGCAGCGCATCGCCTTCTATCGCCTTCTTG
ACGAGTTCTTCTGAGGGGATCGGCAATAAAAAGACAGAATAAAACGCACGGGTGTTGGGTCGTTTGTTCG
GATCCTTTGTTACTTTATAGAAGAAATTTTGAGTTTTTGTTTTTTTTTAATAAATAAATAAACATAAATA
AATTGTTTGTTGAATTTATTATTAGTATGTAAGTGTAAATATAATAAAACTTAATATCTATTCAAATTAA
TAAATAAACCTCGATATACAGACCGATAAAACACATGCGTCAATTTTACGCATGATTATCTTTAACGTAC
GTCACAATATGATTATCTTTCTAGGGTTAAAGAGCTCCAGCTTTTGTTCCCTTTAGTGAGGGTTAATTTC
GAGCTTGGCGTAATCATGGTCATAGCTGTTTCCTGTGTGAAATTGTTATCCGCTCACAATTCCACACAAC
ATACGAGCCGGAAGCATAAAGTGTAAAGCCTGGGGTGCCTAATGAGTGAGCTAACTCACATTAATTGCGT
TGCGCTCACTGCCCGCTTTCCAGTCGGGAAACCTGTCGTGCCAGCTGCATTAATGAATCGGCCAACGCGC
GGGGAGAGGCGGTTTGCGTATTGGGCGCTCTTCCGCTTCCTCGCTCACTGACTCGCTGCGCTCGGTCGTT
CGGCTGCGGCGAGCGGTATCAGCTCACTCAAAGGCGGTAATACGGTTATCCACAGAATCAGGGGATAACG
CAGGAAAGAACATGTGAGCAAAAGGCCAGCAAAAGGCCAGGAACCGTAAAAAGGCCGCGTTGCTGGCGTT
TTTCCATAGGCTCCGCCCCCCTGACGAGCATCACAAAAATCGACGCTCAAGTCAGAGGTGGCGAAACCCG
ACAGGACTATAAAGATACCAGGCGTTTCCCCCTGGAAGCTCCCTCGTGCGCTCTCCTGTTCCGACCCTGC
CGCTTACCGGATACCTGTCCGCCTTTCTCCCTTCGGGAAGCGTGGCGCTTTCTCATAGCTCACGCTGTAG
GTATCTCAGTTCGGTGTAGGTCGTTCGCTCCAAGCTGGGCTGTGTGCACGAACCCCCCGTTCAGCCCGAC
CGCTGCGCCTTATCCGGTAACTATCGTCTTGAGTCCAACCCGGTAAGACACGACTTATCGCCACTGGCAG
CAGCCACTGGTAACAGGATTAGCAGAGCGAGGTATGTAGGCGGTGCTACAGAGTTCTTGAAGTGGTGGCC
TAACTACGGCTACACTAGAAGGACAGTATTTGGTATCTGCGCTCTGCTGAAGCCAGTTACCTTCGGAAAA
AGAGTTGGTAGCTCTTGATCCGGCAAACAAACCACCGCTGGTAGCGGTGGTTTTTTTGTTTGCAAGCAGC
AGATTACGCGCAGAAAAAAAGGATCTCAAGAAGATCCTTTGATCTTTTCTACGGGGTCTGACGCTCAGTG
GAACGAAAACTCACGTTAAGGGATTTTGGTCATGAGATTATCAAAAAGGATCTTCACCTAGATCCTTTTA
AATTAAAAATGAAGTTTTAAATCAATCTAAAGTATATATGAGTAAACTTGGTCTGACAGTTACCAATGCT
TAATCAGTGAGGCACCTATCTCAGCGATCTGTCTATTTCGTTCATCCATAGTTGCCTGACTCCCCGTCGT
GTAGATAACTACGATACGGGAGGGCTTACCATCTGGCCCCAGTGCTGCAATGATACCGCGAGACCCACGC
TCACCGGCTCCAGATTTATCAGCAATAAACCAGCCAGCCGGAAGGGCCGAGCGCAGAAGTGGTCCTGCAA
CTTTATCCGCCTCCATCCAGTCTATTAATTGTTGCCGGGAAGCTAGAGTAAGTAGTTCGCCAGTTAATAG
TTTGCGCAACGTTGTTGCCATTGCTACAGGCATCGTGGTGTCACGCTCGTCGTTTGGTATGGCTTCATTC
AGCTCCGGTTCCCAACGATCAAGGCGAGTTACATGATCCCCCATGTTGTGCAAAAAAGCGGTTAGCTCCT
TCGGTCCTCCGATCGTTGTCAGAAGTAAGTTGGCCGCAGTGTTATCACTCATGGTTATGGCAGCACTGCA
TAATTCTCTTACTGTCATGCCATCCGTAAGATGCTTTTCTGTGACTGGTGAGTACTCAACCAAGTCATTC
TGAGAATAGTGTATGCGGCGACCGAGTTGCTCTTGCCCGGCGTCAATACGGGATAATACCGCGCCACATA
GCAGAACTTTAAAAGTGCTCATCATTGGAAAACGTTCTTCGGGGCGAAAACTCTCAAGGATCTTACCGCT
GTTGAGATCCAGTTCGATGTAACCCACTCGTGCACCCAACTGATCTTCAGCATCTTTTACTTTCACCAGC
GTTTCTGGGTGAGCAAAAACAGGAAGGCAAAATGCCGCAAAAAAGGGAATAAGGGCGACACGGAAATGTT
GAATACTCATACTCTTCCTTTTTCAATATTATTGAAGCATTTATCAGGGTTATTGTCTCATGAGCGGATA
CATATTTGAATGTATTTAGAAAAATAAACAAATAGGGGTTCCGCGCACATTTCCCCGAAAAGTGCCAC
Features (pLannotate 1.2.2; 20 found; start..end, strand, type, name):
     30..458     -  rep_origin     f1 ori (sequence partly withheld): f1 bacteriophage origin of replication; arrow indicates direction of (+) strand synthesis
    463..620     -  CDS            lacZα (fragment): LacZα fragment of β-galactosidase; lacZ fragment
    623..641     +  promoter       T7 promoter: promoter for bacteriophage T7 RNA polymerase
   1052..1355    +  enhancer       CMV enhancer: human cytomegalovirus immediate early enhancer
   1360..1637    +  promoter       chicken β-actin promoter: No description available
   1638..2654    +  intron         chimeric intron: chimera between introns from chicken β-actin and rabbit β-globin
   2652..2708    +  CDS            HBB (fragment): HBB_LEPEU - Experimental evidence at protein level: Swiss-Prot protein existence level 1. Involved in oxygen transport from the lung to the various peripheral tissues. From Lepus europaeus (European hare).
   2721..3467    +  CDS            rtTA-Advanced: improved tetracycline-controlled transactivator In the Tet-On® system, rtTA-Advanced binds to the Tet-responsive element and stimulates transcription only in the presence of tetracycline or doxycycline.
   3476..3499    -  misc_feature   MCS (fragment): pBluescript multiple cloning site
   3612..4074    +  misc_feature   IRES: internal ribosome entry site (IRES) of the encephalomyocarditis virus (EMCV)
   4088..4879    +  CDS            neo: KKA2_KLEPN - Also known as kan, nptII. Experimental evidence at protein level: Swiss-Prot protein existence level 1. Resistance to kanamycin, neomycin, paromomycin, ribostamycin, butirosin and gentamicin B. From Klebsiella pneumoniae.
   4889..4937    +  polyA_signal   HSV TK poly(A) signal: herpes simplex virus thymidine kinase polyadenylation signal (Cole and Stacy, 1985)
   5198..5216    -  promoter       T3 promoter: promoter for bacteriophage T3 RNA polymerase
   5261..5277    -  protein_bind   lac operator: The lac repressor binds to the lac operator to inhibit transcription in E. coli. This inhibition can be relieved by adding lactose or isopropyl-β-D-thiogalactopyranoside (IPTG). lac repressor encoded by lacI
   5285..5315    -  promoter       lac promoter: promoter for the E. coli lac operon
   5330..5351    -  protein_bind   CAP binding site: CAP binding activates transcription in the presence of cAMP. E. coli catabolite activator protein
   5364..5456    -  CDS            lacI (fragment): lac repressor; lacI; The lac repressor binds to the lac operator to inhibit transcription in E. coli. This inhibition can be relieved by adding lactose or isopropyl-β-D-thiogalactopyranoside (IPTG).
   5639..6227    -  rep_origin     ori: high-copy-number ColE1/pMB1/pBR322/pUC origin of replication
   6398..7258    -  CDS            AmpR: β-lactamase; bla; confers resistance to ampicillin, carbenicillin, and related antibiotics
   7259..7363    -  promoter       AmpR promoter: bla
