[The description below was written by a language model from this plasmid's Addgene catalogue record and pLannotate feature annotations shown in this document.]
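Description:
pPB-CAG-rtTA-IN is a mammalian expression plasmid that supplies the reverse tetracycline transactivator for Tet-On (doxycycline-inducible) gene expression systems. It is catalogued as an empty backbone for tet-inducible genes. The bacterial portion is pBluescript-like: a high-copy ColE1/pUC origin, an ampicillin resistance gene (β-lactamase) with its own promoter, an f1 phage origin, lacZα and lac regulatory remnants, and flanking T7 and T3 promoters. The "PB" in the name suggests a piggyBac transposon design for stable genomic integration with a transposase. However, the automated feature table does not annotate any piggyBac terminal repeats, so the record does not confirm this. Unannotated gaps on either side of the expression cassette are where such repeats could lie.

The payload is a single bicistronic transcription unit driven by the CAG promoter, made up of the CMV immediate-early enhancer, the chicken β-actin promoter and a chimeric β-actin/β-globin intron. This promoter gives strong constitutive expression in many mammalian cell types, including pluripotent stem cells. It drives rtTA-Advanced, which binds Tet-responsive elements and activates transcription only when tetracycline or doxycycline is present. Downstream, an EMCV IRES allows translation of the neomycin phosphotransferase gene from the same mRNA (the "IN" of the name), and the transcript ends at an HSV TK polyadenylation signal. Because the two coding sequences share one transcript, G418 selection enriches for cells that also express the transactivator.

The plasmid carries no Tet-responsive promoter of its own, so it would be paired with a separate TRE-driven transgene construct. The associated publication concerns resetting human pluripotent cells toward ground-state pluripotency, which fits use for inducible transgene expression in such cells.
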