Addgene plasmid #60612: pPB-CAG-rtTA-IN
Purpose: (Empty Backbone) Backbone for tet-inducible genes
Depositing lab: Austin Smith. Depositing organization: University of Cambridge. Publication: Resetting Transcription Factor Control Circuitry toward Ground-State Pluripotency in Human. Takashima Y, Guo G, Loos R, Nichols J, Ficz G, Krueger F, Oxley D, Santos F, Clarke J, Mansfield W, Reik W, Bertone P, Smith A. Cell. 2014 Sep 11;158(6):1254-69. doi: 10.1016/j.cell.2014.08.029. PubMed 25215486.
Backbone
  Vector backbone: CAG
Growth in bacteria
  Bacterial resistance: Ampicillin, 100 μg/mL
  Growth temperature: 37°C
  Growth strain: DH5alpha
  Copy number: Unknown
Resource information
  A portion of this plasmid was derived from a plasmid made by: Hitoshi Niwa
Terms and licenses: Academic/Nonprofit Terms; Industry Terms: Not Available to Industry
How to cite: pPB-CAG-rtTA-IN was a gift from Austin Smith (Addgene plasmid # 60612 ; http://n2t.net/addgene:60612 ; RRID:Addgene_60612)
