>Addgene plasmid #60612 | pPB-CAG-rtTA-IN | addgene partial sequence | sequence record 145916 | pCAGGS5 5'-ggttcggcttctggcgtgtgacc-3'
CATGTTCATGCCTTCTTCTTTTTCCTACAGCTCCTGGGCAACGTGCTGGTTATTGTGCTGTCTCATCATT
TTGGCAAAGAATTCCTCGAGGCCACCATGTCTAGACTGGACAAGAGCAAAGTCATAAACGGCGCTCTGGA
ATTACTCAATGGAGTCGGTATCGAAGGCCTGACGACAAGGAAACTCGCTCAAAAGCTGGGAGTTGAGCAG
CCTACCCTGTACTGGCACGTGAAGAACAAGCGGGCCCTGCTCGATGCCCTGCCAATCGAGATGCTGGACA
GGCATCATACCCACTTCTGCCCCCTGGAAGGCGAGTCATGGCAAGACTTTCTGCGGAACAACGCCAAGTC
ATTCCGCTGTGCTCTCCTCTCACATCGCGACGGGGCTAAAGTGCATCTCGGCACCCGCCCAACAGAGAAA
CAGTACGAAACCCTGGAAAATCAGCTCGCGTTCCTGTGTCAGCAAGGCTTCTCCCTGGAGAACGCACTGT
ACGCTCTGTCCGCCGTGGGCCACTTTACACTGGGCTGCGTATTGGAGGAACAGGAGCATCAAGTAGCAAA
AGAGGAAAGAGAGACACCTACCACCGATTCTATGCCCCCACTTCTGAGACAAGCAATTGAGCTGTTCGAC
CGGCAGGGAGCCGAACCTGCCTTCCTTTTCGGCCTGGAACTAATCATATGTGGCCTGGAGAAACAGCTAA
AGTGCGAAAGCGGCGGGCCGGCCGACGCCCTTGACGATTTTGACTTAGACATGCTCCCAGCCGATGCCCT
TGACGACTTTGACCTTGATATGCTGCCTGCTGACGCTCTTGACGATTTTGACCTTGACATGCTCCCCGGG
TAAGCGGCCGCTCGATAA
